>Addgene plasmid #89584 | Sirius-mT-Sapphire_pcDNA3 | addgene full sequence | sequence record 177778 | Addgene NGS Result
GCCACAGGTTCAGCGTGTCCGGCGAGGGCGAGGGCGATGCCACCTACGGCAAGCTGACCCTGAAGCTCAT
CTGCACCACCGGCAAGCTGCCCGTGCCCTGGCCCACCCTCGTGACCACCCTGCAATTCGGCGTGCTGTGC
TTCGCCCGCTACCCCGACCACATGAAGCAGCACGACTTCTTCAAGTCCGCCATGCCCGAAGGCTACGTCC
AGGAGCGTACCATCTTCTTCAAGGACGACGGCAACTACAAGACCCGCGCCGAGGTGAAGTTCGAGGGCGA
CACCCTGGTGAACCGCATCGAGCTGAAGGGCATCGACTTCAAGGAGGACGGCAACATCCTGGGGCACAAG
CTGGAGTACAACGGGATAAGCTCAAACGTATATATCACCGCCGACAAGCAGAAGAACGGCATCAAGGCCC
ACTTCAAGATCCGCCACAACATCGAGGACGGCGGCGTGCAGCTCGCCGACCACTACCAGCAGAACACCCC
CATCGGCGACGGCCCCGTGCTGCTGCCCGACAACCACTACCTGAGCGTCCAGTCCAAGCTGAGCAAAGAC
CCCAACGAGAAGCGCGATCACATGGTCCTGCTGGAGTCCGTGACCGCCGCCGGGATCACTCTCGGCATGG
ACGAGCTGTACAAGCTCGAGATGGTGAGCAAGGGCGAGGAGCTGTTCACCGGGGTGGTGCCCATCCTGGT
CGAGCTGGACGGCGACGTAAACGGCCACAAGTTCAGCGTGTCCGGCGAGGGCGAGGGCGATGCCACCTAC
GGCAAGCTGACCCTGAAGTTCATCTGCACCACCGGCAAGCTGCCCGTGCCCTGGCCCACCCTCGTGACCA
CCTTCTCCTACGGCGTGATGGTGTTCGCCCGCTACCCCGACCACATGAAGCAGCACGACTTCTTCAAGTC
CGCCATGCCCGAAGGCTACGTCCAGGAGCGCACCATCTTCTTCAAGGACGACGGCAACTACAAGACCCGC
GCCGAGGTGAAGTTCGAGGGCGACACCCTGGTGAACCGCATCGAGCTGAAGGGCATCGACTTCAAGGAGG
ACGGCAACATCCTGGGGCACAAGCTGGAGTACAACTTCAACAGCCACAACGTCTATATCATGGCCGACAA
GCAGAAGAACGGCATCAAGGCCAACTTCAAGATCCGCCACAACATCGAGGACGGCGGCGTGCAGCTCGCC
GACCACTACCAGCAGAACACCCCCATCGGCGACGGCCCCGTGCTGCTGCCCGACAACCACTACCTGAGCA
TCCAGTCCAAGCTGAGCAAAGACCCCAACGAGAAGCGCGATCACATGGTCCTGCTGGAGTTCGTGACCGC
CGCCGGGATCACTCTCGGCATGGACGAGCTGTACAAGTAAGAATTCTGCAGATATCCATCACACTGGCGG
CCGCTCGAGCATGCATCTAGAGGGCCCTATTCTATAGTGTCACCTAAATGCTAGAGCTCGCTGATCAGCC
TCGACTGTGCCTTCTAGTTGCCAGCCATCTGTTGTTTGCCCCTCCCCCGTGCCTTCCTTGACCCTGGAAG
GTGCCACTCCCACTGTCCTTTCCTAATAAAATGAGGAAATTGCATCGCATTGTCTGAGTAGGTGTCATTC
TATTCTGGGGGGTGGGGTGGGGCAGGACAGCAAGGGGGAGGATTGGGAAGACAATAGCAGGCATGCTGGG
GATGCGGTGGGCTCTATGGCTTCTGAGGCGGAAAGAACCAGCTGGGGCTCTAGGGGGTATCCCC
[124 nt withheld, positions 1745-1868]
C
[91 nt withheld, positions 1870-1960]
A
[49 nt withheld, positions 1962-2010]
CCTTTGACGTTGGAGTCCACGTTCTTT
[37 nt withheld, positions 2038-2074]
ACCCTATCTCGGTCTATTCTTTTGATTTATAAGGGATTTTGCCGATTTCGGCCTATTGGTTAAAAAATGA
GCTGATTTAACAAAAATTTAACGCGAATTAATTCTGTGGAATGTGTGTCAGTTAGGGTGTGGAAAGTCCC
CAGGCTCCCCAGCAGGCAGAAGTATGCAAAGCATGCATCTCAATTAGTCAGCAACCAGGTGTGGAAAGTC
CCCAGGCTCCCCAGCAGGCAGAAGTATGCAAAGCATGCATCTCAATTAGTCAGCAACCATAGTCCCGCCC
CTAACTCCGCCCATCCCGCCCCTAACTCCGCCCAGTTCCGCCCATTCTCCGCCCCATGGCTGACTAATTT
TTTTTATTTATGCAGAGGCCGAGGCCGCCTCTGCCTCTGAGCTATTCCAGAAGTAGTGAGGAGGCTTTTT
TGGAGGCCTAGGCTTTTGCAAAAAGCTCCCGGGAGCTTGTATATCCATTTTCGGATCTGATCAAGAGACA
GGATGAGGATCGTTTCGCATGATTGAACAAGATGGATTGCACGCAGGTTCTCCGGCCGCTTGGGTGGAGA
GGCTATTCGGCTATGACTGGGCACAACAGACAATCGGCTGCTCTGATGCCGCCGTGTTCCGGCTGTCAGC
GCAGGGGCGCCCGGTTCTTTTTGTCAAGACCGACCTGTCCGGTGCCCTGAATGAACTGCAGGACGAGGCA
GCGCGGCTATCGTGGCTGGCCACGACGGGCGTTCCTTGCGCAGCTGTGCTCGACGTTGTCACTGAAGCGG
GAAGGGACTGGCTGCTATTGGGCGAAGTGCCGGGGCAGGATCTCCTGTCATCTCACCTTGCTCCTGCCGA
GAAAGTATCCATCATGGCTGATGCAATGCGGCGGCTGCATACGCTTGATCCGGCTACCTGCCCATTCGAC
CACCAAGCGAAACATCGCATCGAGCGAGCACGTACTCGGATGGAAGCCGGTCTTGTCGATCAGGATGATC
TGGACGAAGAGCATCAGGGGCTCGCGCCAGCCGAACTGTTCGCCAGGCTCAAGGCGCGCATGCCCGACGG
CGAGGATCTCGTCGTGACCCATGGCGATGCCTGCTTGCCGAATATCATGGTGGAAAATGGCCGCTTTTCT
GGATTCATCGACTGTGGCCGGCTGGGTGTGGCGGACCGCTATCAGGACATAGCGTTGGCTACCCGTGATA
TTGCTGAAGAGCTTGGCGGCGAATGGGCTGACCGCTTCCTCGTGCTTTACGGTATCGCCGCTCCCGATTC
GCAGCGCATCGCCTTCTATCGCCTTCTTGACGAGTTCTTCTGAGCGGGACTCTGGGGTTCGAAATGACCG
ACCAAGCGACGCCCAACCTGCCATCACGAGATTTCGATTCCACCGCCGCCTTCTATGAAAGGTTGGGCTT
CGGAATCGTTTTCCGGGACGCCGGCTGGATGATCCTCCAGCGCGGGGATCTCATGCTGGAGTTCTTCGCC
CACCCCAACTTGTTTATTGCAGCTTATAATGGTTACAAATAAAGCAATAGCATCACAAATTTCACAAATA
AAGCATTTTTTTCACTGCATTCTAGTTGTGGTTTGTCCAAACTCATCAATGTATCTTATCATGTCTGTAT
ACCGTCGACCTCTAGCTAGAGCTTGGCGTAATCATGGTCATAGCTGTTTCCTGTGTGAAATTGTTATCCG
CTCACAATTCCACACAACATACGAGCCGGAAGCATAAAGTGTAAAGCCTGGGGTGCCTAATGAGTGAGCT
AACTCACATTAATTGCGTTGCGCTCACTGCCCGCTTTCCAGTCGGGAAACCTGTCGTGCCAGCTGCATTA
ATGAATCGGCCAACGCGCGGGGAGAGGCGGTTTGCGTATTGGGCGCTCTTCCGCTTCCTCGCTCACTGAC
TCGCTGCGCTCGGTCGTTCGGCTGCGGCGAGCGGTATCAGCTCACTCAAAGGCGGTAATACGGTTATCCA
CAGAATCAGGGGATAACGCAGGAAAGAACATGTGAGCAAAAGGCCAGCAAAAGGCCAGGAACCGTAAAAA
GGCCGCGTTGCTGGCGTTTTTCCATAGGCTCCGCCCCCCTGACGAGCATCACAAAAATCGACGCTCAAGT
CAGAGGTGGCGAAACCCGACAGGACTATAAAGATACCAGGCGTTTCCCCCTGGAAGCTCCCTCGTGCGCT
CTCCTGTTCCGACCCTGCCGCTTACCGGATACCTGTCCGCCTTTCTCCCTTCGGGAAGCGTGGCGCTTTC
TCATAGCTCACGCTGTAGGTATCTCAGTTCGGTGTAGGTCGTTCGCTCCAAGCTGGGCTGTGTGCACGAA
CCCCCCGTTCAGCCCGACCGCTGCGCCTTATCCGGTAACTATCGTCTTGAGTCCAACCCGGTAAGACACG
ACTTATCGCCACTGGCAGCAGCCACTGGTAACAGGATTAGCAGAGCGAGGTATGTAGGCGGTGCTACAGA
GTTCTTGAAGTGGTGGCCTAACTACGGCTACACTAGAAGAACAGTATTTGGTATCTGCGCTCTGCTGAAG
CCAGTTACCTTCGGAAAAAGAGTTGGTAGCTCTTGATCCGGCAAACAAACCACCGCTGGTAGCGGTGGTT
TTTTTGTTTGCAAGCAGCAGATTACGCGCAGAAAAAAAGGATCTCAAGAAGATCCTTTGATCTTTTCTAC
GGGGTCTGACGCTCAGTGGAACGAAAACTCACGTTAAGGGATTTTGGTCATGAGATTATCAAAAAGGATC
TTCACCTAGATCCTTTTAAATTAAAAATGAAGTTTTAAATCAATCTAAAGTATATATGAGTAAACTTGGT
CTGACAGTTACCAATGCTTAATCAGTGAGGCACCTATCTCAGCGATCTGTCTATTTCGTTCATCCATAGT
TGCCTGACTCCCCGTCGTGTAGATAACTACGATACGGGAGGGCTTACCATCTGGCCCCAGTGCTGCAATG
ATACCGCGAGACCCACGCTCACCGGCTCCAGATTTATCAGCAATAAACCAGCCAGCCGGAAGGGCCGAGC
GCAGAAGTGGTCCTGCAACTTTATCCGCCTCCATCCAGTCTATTAATTGTTGCCGGGAAGCTAGAGTAAG
TAGTTCGCCAGTTAATAGTTTGCGCAACGTTGTTGCCATTGCTACAGGCATCGTGGTGTCACGCTCGTCG
TTTGGTATGGCTTCATTCAGCTCCGGTTCCCAACGATCAAGGCGAGTTACATGATCCCCCATGTTGTGCA
AAAAAGCGGTTAGCTCCTTCGGTCCTCCGATCGTTGTCAGAAGTAAGTTGGCCGCAGTGTTATCACTCAT
GGTTATGGCAGCACTGCATAATTCTCTTACTGTCATGCCATCCGTAAGATGCTTTTCTGTGACTGGTGAG
TACTCAACCAAGTCATTCTGAGAATAGTGTATGCGGCGACCGAGTTGCTCTTGCCCGGCGTCAATACGGG
ATAATACCGCGCCACATAGCAGAACTTTAAAAGTGCTCATCATTGGAAAACGTTCTTCGGGGCGAAAACT
CTCAAGGATCTTACCGCTGTTGAGATCCAGTTCGATGTAACCCACTCGTGCACCCAACTGATCTTCAGCA
TCTTTTACTTTCACCAGCGTTTCTGGGTGAGCAAAAACAGGAAGGCAAAATGCCGCAAAAAAGGGAATAA
GGGCGACACGGAAATGTTGAATACTCATACTCTTCCTTTTTCAATATTATTGAAGCATTTATCAGGGTTA
TTGTCTCATGAGCGGATACATATTTGAATGTATTTAGAAAAATAAACAAATAGGGGTTCCGCGCACATTT
CCCCGAAAAGTGCCACCTGACGTCGACGGATCGGGAGATCTCCCGATCCCCTATGGTGCACTCTCAGTAC
AATCTGCTCTGATGCCGCATAGTTAAGCCAGTATCTGCTCCCTGCTTGTGTGTTGGAGGTCGCTGAGTAG
TGCGCGAGCAAAATTTAAGCTACAACAAGGCAAGGCTTGACCGACAATTGCATGAAGAATCTGCTTAGGG
TTAGGCGTTTTGCGCTGCTTCGCGATGTACGGGCCAGATATACGCGTTGACATTGATTATTGACTAGTTA
TTAATAGTAATCAATTACGGGGTCATTAGTTCATAGCCCATATATGGAGTTCCGCGTTACATAACTTACG
GTAAATGGCCCGCCTGGCTGACCGCCCAACGACCCCCGCCCATTGACGTCAATAATGACGTATGTTCCCA
TAGTAACGCCAATAGGGACTTTCCATTGACGTCAATGGGTGGAGTATTTACGGTAAACTGCCCACTTGGC
AGTACATCAAGTGTATCATATGCCAAGTACGCCCCCTATTGACGTCAATGACGGTAAATGGCCCGCCTGG
CATTATGCCCAGTACATGACCTTATGGGACTTTCCTACTTGGCAGTACATCTACGTATTAGTCATCGCTA
TTACCATGGTGATGCGGTTTTGGCAGTACATCAATGGGCGTGGATAGCGGTTTGACTCACGGGGATTTCC
AAGTCTCCACCCCATTGACGTCAATGGGAGTTTGTTTTGGCACCAAAATCAACGGGACTTTCCAAAATGT
CGTAACAACTCCGCCCCATTGACGCAAATGGGCGGTAGGCGTGTACGGTGGGAGGTCTATATAAGCAGAG
CTCTCTGGCTAACTAGAGAACCCACTGCTTACTGGCTTATCGAAATTAATACGACTCACTATAGGGAGAC
CCAAGCTTGGTACCGAGCTCGGATCCCACCATGGTGAGCAAGGGCGAGGAGCTGTTCACCGGGGTGGTGC
CCATCCTGGTCGAGCTGGACGGCGACGTAAACG
Features (pLannotate 1.2.2; 22 found; start..end, strand, type, name):
    651..1367    +  CDS            mT-Sapphire: mT-Sapphire is a basic (constitutively fluorescent) long stokes shift fluorescent protein published in 2008, derived from Aequorea victoria. It has low acid sensitivity.
   1431..1449    -  promoter       SP6 promoter: promoter for bacteriophage SP6 RNA polymerase
   1475..1699    +  polyA_signal   bGH poly(A) signal: bovine growth hormone polyadenylation signal
   1703..1724    +  promoter       SV40 promoter (fragment): SV40 enhancer and early promoter
   1745..2173    +  rep_origin     f1 ori (sequence partly withheld): f1 bacteriophage origin of replication; arrow indicates direction of (+) strand synthesis
   2187..2516    +  promoter       SV40 promoter: SV40 enhancer and early promoter
   2583..3374    +  CDS            neo: KKA2_KLEPN - Also known as kan, nptII. Experimental evidence at protein level: Swiss-Prot protein existence level 1. Resistance to kanamycin, neomycin, paromomycin, ribostamycin, butirosin and gentamicin B. From Klebsiella pneumoniae.
   3398..3556    +  CDS            ble (fragment): BLE_KLEPN - Experimental evidence at protein level: Swiss-Prot protein existence level 1. Binding protein with a strong affinity to the bleomycin family of antibiotics. Binds to CL990; an antimitotic-antibiotic compound. From Klebsiella pneumoniae.
   3551..3672    +  polyA_signal   SV40 poly(A) signal: SV40 polyadenylation signal
   3745..3761    -  protein_bind   lac operator: The lac repressor binds to the lac operator to inhibit transcription in E. coli. This inhibition can be relieved by adding lactose or isopropyl-β-D-thiogalactopyranoside (IPTG). lac repressor encoded by lacI
   3769..3799    -  promoter       lac promoter: promoter for the E. coli lac operon
   3814..3835    -  protein_bind   CAP binding site: CAP binding activates transcription in the presence of cAMP. E. coli catabolite activator protein
   3848..3940    -  CDS            lacI (fragment): lac repressor; lacI; The lac repressor binds to the lac operator to inhibit transcription in E. coli. This inhibition can be relieved by adding lactose or isopropyl-β-D-thiogalactopyranoside (IPTG).
   4123..4711    -  rep_origin     ori: high-copy-number ColE1/pMB1/pBR322/pUC origin of replication
   4882..5742    -  CDS            AmpR: β-lactamase; bla; confers resistance to ampicillin, carbenicillin, and related antibiotics
   5743..5847    -  promoter       AmpR promoter: bla
   5906..5958    -  misc_feature   bom (fragment): basis of mobility region from pBR322
   6113..6492    +  enhancer       CMV enhancer: human cytomegalovirus immediate early enhancer
   6493..6696    +  promoter       CMV promoter: human cytomegalovirus (CMV) immediate early promoter
   6692..6725    +  LTR            5' LTR (truncated) (fragment): truncated 5' long terminal repeat (LTR) from HIV-1
   6741..6759    +  promoter       T7 promoter: promoter for bacteriophage T7 RNA polymerase
   6795..644     +  CDS            Sirius (across the origin): Sirius is a basic (constitutively fluorescent) uv fluorescent protein published in 2009, derived from Aequorea victoria. It has very low acid sensitivity.
