[The description below was written by a language model from this plasmid's Addgene catalogue record and pLannotate feature annotations shown in this document.]
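Description:
Sirius-mT-Sapphire_pcDNA3 is a mammalian expression plasmid built on the pcDNA3 backbone that encodes a genetically encoded ratiometric fluorescent thermometer. The synthetic insert of about 1.4 kb, cloned between BamHI and EcoRI sites that remain intact, is a tandem fusion of two Aequorea victoria-derived fluorescent proteins: Sirius, an ultraviolet-excitable protein with very low acid sensitivity, followed after a very short linker by mT-Sapphire, a long-Stokes-shift protein with low acid sensitivity. In the sequenced record the Sirius coding region spans the numbering origin of the circular map and mT-Sapphire begins just downstream. Expression is driven by the human cytomegalovirus immediate-early enhancer and promoter and terminated by the bovine growth hormone polyadenylation signal. T7 and SP6 phage promoters flank the cloning region, as is standard for this backbone, and serve as priming or in vitro transcription sites. Because the two proteins are made as a single polypeptide at a fixed ratio, the ratio of their emissions can serve as the temperature readout independently of expression level. The record itself does not detail the photophysical basis of the temperature response.

The plasmid is propagated in E. coli through a high-copy ColE1/pUC-type origin with ampicillin selection from the β-lactamase gene, and it also carries an f1 origin for single-stranded DNA production. For mammalian cells, an SV40 early promoter drives the neomycin phosphotransferase gene, followed by an SV40 polyadenylation signal, allowing G418 selection of stable lines. Small annotated fragments, such as the partial ble, lacI, lac promoter/operator and truncated HIV-1 LTR matches, appear to be backbone remnants or similarity hits rather than functional parts. The construct is intended for transfection into mammalian cells to image intracellular temperature ratiometrically.
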