Addgene plasmid #89584: Sirius-mT-Sapphire_pcDNA3
Purpose: Genetically encoded ratiometric fluorescent thermometer
Depositing lab: Takeharu Nagai. Depositing organization: The University of Osaka. Publication: Genetically encoded ratiometric fluorescent thermometer with wide range and rapid response. Nakano M, Arai Y, Kotera I, Okabe K, Kamei Y, Nagai T. PLoS One. 2017 Feb 17;12(2):e0172344. doi: 10.1371/journal.pone.0172344. eCollection 2017. PONE-D-16-44541 PubMed 28212432.
Backbone
  Vector backbone: pcDNA3
  Backbone manufacturer: Invitrogen
  Backbone size w/o insert (bp): 5446
  Total vector size (bp): 6868
  Vector type: Mammalian Expression
  Selectable markers: Neomycin (select with G418)
Growth in bacteria
  Bacterial resistance: Ampicillin, 100 μg/mL
  Growth temperature: 37°C
  Growth strain: DH5alpha
  Copy number: Unknown
Gene/Insert
  Gene/Insert name: Sirius-mT-Sapphire (alt name: Genetically encoded ratiometric fluorescent thermometer (fusion construction))
  Species: Synthetic
  Insert size (bp): 1443
  GenBank ID: LC132716
  Promoter: CMV
  Cloning method: Restriction Enzyme; 5′ cloning site BamHI (not destroyed); 3′ cloning site EcoRI (not destroyed)
  Sequencing primers: 5′ GAAATTAATACGACTCACTATAGGG; 3′ TAGAAGGCACAGTCGAGG
Terms and licenses: Academic/Nonprofit Terms; Industry Terms: Not Available to Industry
How to cite: Sirius-mT-Sapphire_pcDNA3 was a gift from Takeharu Nagai (Addgene plasmid # 89584 ; http://n2t.net/addgene:89584 ; RRID:Addgene_89584)
